>Addgene plasmid #41611 | pFA6a-kanMX6-PGAL1-GST | depositor full sequence | sequence record 55645 | pFA6a-kanMX6-PGAL1-GST sequence 5393 bps
TCTATAGTGTCACCTAAATCGTATGTGTATGATACATAAGGTTATGTATTAATTGTAGCCGCGTTCTAAC
GACAATATGTCCATATGGTGCACTCTCAGTACAATCTGCTCTGATGCCGCATAGTTAAGCCAGCCCCGAC
ACCCGCCAACACCCGCTGACGCGCCCTGACGGGCTTGTCTGCTCCCGGCATCCGCTTACAGACAAGCTGT
GACCGTCTCCGGGAGCTGCATGTGTCAGAGGTTTTCACCGTCATCACCGAAACGCGCGAGACGAAAGGGC
CTCGTGATACGCCTATTTTTATAGGTTAATGTCATGATAATAATGGTTTCTTAGACGTCAGGTGGCACTT
TTCGGGGAAATGTGCGCGGAACCCCTATTTGTTTATTTTTCTAAATACATTCAAATATGTATCCGCTCAT
GAGACAATAACCCTGATAAATGCTTCAATAATATTGAAAAAGGAAGAGTATGAGTATTCAACATTTCCGT
GTCGCCCTTATTCCCTTTTTTGCGGCATTTTGCCTTCCTGTTTTTGCTCACCCAGAAACGCTGGTGAAAG
TAAAAGATGCTGAAGATCAGTTGGGTGCACGAGTGGGTTACATCGAACTGGATCTCAACAGCGGTAAGAT
CCTTGAGAGTTTTCGCCCCGAAGAACGTTTTCCAATGATGAGCACTTTTAAAGTTCTGCTATGTGGCGCG
GTATTATCCCGTATTGACGCCGGGCAAGAGCAACTCGGTCGCCGCATACACTATTCTCAGAATGACTTGG
TTGAGTACTCACCAGTCACAGAAAAGCATCTTACGGATGGCATGACAGTAAGAGAATTATGCAGTGCTGC
CATAACCATGAGTGATAACACTGCGGCCAACTTACTTCTGACAACGATCGGAGGACCGAAGGAGCTAACC
GCTTTTTTGCACAACATGGGGGATCATGTAACTCGCCTTGATCGTTGGGAACCGGAGCTGAATGAAGCCA
TACCAAACGACGAGCGTGACACCACGATGCCTGTAGCAATGGCAACAACGTTGCGCAAACTATTAACTGG
CGAACTACTTACTCTAGCTTCCCGGCAACAATTAATAGACTGGATGGAGGCGGATAAAGTTGCAGGACCA
CTTCTGCGCTCGGCCCTTCCGGCTGGCTGGTTTATTGCTGATAAATCTGGAGCCGGTGAGCGTGGGTCTC
GCGGTATCATTGCAGCACTGGGGCCAGATGGTAAGCCCTCCCGTATCGTAGTTATCTACACGACGGGGAG
TCAGGCAACTATGGATGAACGAAATAGACAGATCGCTGAGATAGGTGCCTCACTGATTAAGCATTGGTAA
CTGTCAGACCAAGTTTACTCATATATACTTTAGATTGATTTAAAACTTCATTTTTAATTTAAAAGGATCT
AGGTGAAGATCCTTTTTGATAATCTCATGACCAAAATCCCTTAACGTGAGTTTTCGTTCCACTGAGCGTC
AGACCCCGTAGAAAAGATCAAAGGATCTTCTTGAGATCCTTTTTTTCTGCGCGTAATCTGCTGCTTGCAA
ACAAAAAAACCACCGCTACCAGCGGTGGTTTGTTTGCCGGATCAAGAGCTACCAACTCTTTTTCCGAAGG
TAACTGGCTTCAGCAGAGCGCAGATACCAAATACTGTCCTTCTAGTGTAGCCGTAGTTAGGCCACCACTT
CAAGAACTCTGTAGCACCGCCTACATACCTCGCTCTGCTAATCCTGTTACCAGTGGCTGCTGCCAGTGGC
GATAAGTCGTGTCTTACCGGGTTGGACTCAAGACGATAGTTACCGGATAAGGCGCAGCGGTCGGGCTGAA
CGGGGGGTTCGTGCACACAGCCCAGCTTGGAGCGAACGACCTACACCGAACTGAGATACCTACAGCGTGA
GCATTGAGAAAGCGCCACGCTTCCCGAAGGGAGAAAGGCGGACAGGTATCCGGTAAGCGGCAGGGTCGGA
ACAGGAGAGCGCACGAGGGAGCTTCCAGGGGGAAACGCCTGGTATCTTTATAGTCCTGTCGGGTTTCGCC
ACCTCTGACTTGAGCGTCGATTTTTGTGATGCTCGTCAGGGGGGCGGAGCCTATGGAAAAACGCCAGCAA
CGCGGCCTTTTTACGGTTCCTGGCCTTTTGCTGGCCTTTTGCTCACATGTTCTTTCCTGCGTTATCCCCT
GATTCTGTGGATAACCGTATTACCGCCTTTGAGTGAGCTGATACCGCTCGCCGCAGCCGAACGACCGAGC
GCAGCGAGTCAGTGAGCGAGGAAGCGGAAGAGCGCCCAATACGCAAACCGCCTCTCCCCGCGCGTTGGCC
GATTCATTAATGCAGGTTAACCTGGCTTATCGAAATTAATACGACTCACTATAGGGAGACCGGCAGATCC
GCGGCCGCATAGGCCACTAGTGGATCTGATATCATCGATGAATTCGAGCTCGTTTAAACTGGATGGCGGC
GTTAGTATCGAATCGACAGCAGTATAGCGACCAGCATTCACATACGATTGACGCATGATATTACTTTCTG
CGCACTTAACTTCGCATCTGGGCAGATGATGTCGAGGCGAAAAAAAATATAAATCACGCTAACATTTGAT
TAAAATAGAACAACTACAATATAAAAAAACTATACAAATGACAAGTTCTTGAAAACAAGAATCTTTTTAT
TGTCAGTACTGATTAGAAAAACTCATCGAGCATCAAATGAAACTGCAATTTATTCATATCAGGATTATCA
ATACCATATTTTTGAAAAAGCCGTTTCTGTAATGAAGGAGAAAACTCACCGAGGCAGTTCCATAGGATGG
CAAGATCCTGGTATCGGTCTGCGATTCCGACTCGTCCAACATCAATACAACCTATTAATTTCCCCTCGTC
AAAAATAAGGTTATCAAGTGAGAAATCACCATGAGTGACGACTGAATCCGGTGAGAATGGCAAAAGCTTA
TGCATTTCTTTCCAGACTTGTTCAACAGGCCAGCCATTACGCTCGTCATCAAAATCACTCGCATCAACCA
AACCGTTATTCATTCGTGATTGCGCCTGAGCGAGACGAAATACGCGATCGCTGTTAAAAGGACAATTACA
AACAGGAATCGAATGCAACCGGCGCAGGAACACTGCCAGCGCATCAACAATATTTTCACCTGAATCAGGA
TATTCTTCTAATACCTGGAATGCTGTTTTGCCGGGGATCGCAGTGGTGAGTAACCATGCATCATCAGGAG
TACGGATAAAATGCTTGATGGTCGGAAGAGGCATAAATTCCGTCAGCCAGTTTAGTCTGACCATCTCATC
TGTAACATCATTGGCAACGCTACCTTTGCCATGTTTCAGAAACAACTCTGGCGCATCGGGCTTCCCATAC
AATCGATAGATTGTCGCACCTGATTGCCCGACATTATCGCGAGCCCATTTATACCCATATAAATCAGCAT
CCATGTTGGAATTTAATCGCGGCCTCGAAACGTGAGTCTTTTCCTTACCCATGGTTGTTTATGTTCGGAT
GTGATGTGAGAACTGTATCCTAGCAAGATTTTAAAAGGAAGTATATGAAAGAAGAACCTCAGTGGCAAAT
CCTAACCTTTTATATTTCTCTACAGGGGCGCGGCGTGGGGACAATTCAACGCGTCTGTGAGGGGAGCGTT
TCCCTGCTCGCAGGTCTGCAGCGAGGAGCCGTAATTTTTGCTTCGCGCCGTGCGGCCATCAAAATGTATG
GATGCAAATGATTATACATGGGGATGTATGGGCTAAATGTACGGGCGACAGTCACATCATGCCCCTGAGC
TGCGCACGTCAAGACTGTCAAGGAGGGTATTCTGGGCCTCCATGTCGCTGGCCGGGTGACCCGGCGGGGA
CGAGGCAAGCTAAACAGATCTGTAAAGAGCCCCATTATCTTAGCCTAAAAAAACCTTCTCTTTGGAACTT
TCAGTAATACGCTTAACTGCTCATTGCTATATTGAAGTACGGATTAGAAGCCGCCGAGCGGGTGACAGCC
CTCCGAAGGAAGACTCTCCTCCGTGCGTCCTCGTCTTCACCGGTCGCGTTCCTGAAACGCAGATGTGCCT
CGCGCCGCACTGCTCCGAACAATAAAGATTCTACAATACTAGCTTTTATGGTTATGAAGAGGAAAAATTG
GCAGTAACCTGGCCCCACAAACCTTCAAATGAACGAATCAAATTAACAACCATAGGATGATAATGCGATT
AGTTTTTTAGCCTTATTTCTGGGGTAATTAATCAGCGAAGCGATGATTTTTGATCTATTAACAGATATAT
AAATGCAAAAACTGCATAACCACTTTAACTAATACTTTCAACATTTTCGGTTTGTATTACTTCTTATTCA
AATGTAATAAAAGTATCAACAAAAAATTGTTAATATACCTCTATACTTTAACGTCAAGGAGAAAAAACCC
GGATCTCAAAATGTCTTTAATTAATATGTCCCCTATACTAGGTTATTGGAAAATTAAGGGCCTTGTGCAA
CCCACTCGACTTCTTTTGGAATATCTTGAAGAAAAATATGAAGAGCATTTGTATGAGCGCGATGAAGGTG
ATAAATGGCGAAACAAAAAGTTTGAATTGGGTTTGGAGTTTCCCAATCTTCCTTATTATATTGATGGTGA
TGTTAAATTAACACAGTCTATGGCCATCATACGTTATATAGCTGACAAGCACAACATGTTGGGTGGTTGT
CCAAAAGAGCGTGCAGAGATTTCAATGCTTGAAGGAGCGGTTTTGGATATTAGATACGGTGTTTCGAGAA
TTGCATATAGTAAAGACTTTGAAACTCTCAAAGTTGATTTTCTTAGCAAGCTACCTGAAATGCTGAAAAT
GTTCGAAGATCGTTTATGTCATAAAACATATTTAAATGGTGATCATGTAACCCATCCTGACTTCATGTTG
TATGACGCTCTTGATGTTGTTTTATACATGGACCCAATGTGCCTGGATGCGTTCCCAAAATTAGTTTGTT
TTAAAAAACGTATTGAAGCTATCCCACAAATTGATAAGTACTTGAAATCCAGCAAGTATATAGCATGGCC
TTTGCAGGGCTGGCAAGCCACGTTTGGTGGTGGCGACCATCCTCCAAAATCGGATCTGGTTCCGCGTTGA
GGCGCGCCACTTCTAAATAAGCGAATTTCTTATGATTTATGATTTTTATTATTAAATAAGTTATAAAAAA
AATAAGTGTATACAAATTTTAAAGTGACTCTTAGGTTTTAAAACGAAAATTCTTATTCTTGAGTAACTCT
TTCCTGTAGGTCAGGTTGCTTTCTCAGGTATAGTATGAGGTCGCTCTTATTGACCACACCTCTACCGGCA
GATCCGCTAGGGATAACAGGGTAATATAGATCCGTCGACCTGCAGCGTACGAAGCTTCAGCTGGCGGCCG
CGT
Features (pLannotate 1.2.2; 12 found; start..end, strand, type, name):
      1..19      -  promoter       SP6 promoter: promoter for bacteriophage SP6 RNA polymerase
     82..133     -  misc_feature   bom (fragment): basis of mobility region from pBR322
    235..270     -  CDS            rop (fragment): Rop protein, which maintains plasmids at low copy number; rop
    365..469     +  promoter       AmpR promoter: bla
    470..1330    +  CDS            AmpR: β-lactamase; bla; confers resistance to ampicillin, carbenicillin, and related antibiotics
   1501..2089    +  rep_origin     ori: high-copy-number ColE1/pMB1/pBR322/pUC origin of replication
   2272..2325    +  CDS            lacI (fragment): lac repressor; lacI; The lac repressor binds to the lac operator to inhibit transcription in E. coli. This inhibition can be relieved by adding lactose or isopropyl-β-D-thiogalactopyranoside (IPTG).
   2347..2365    +  promoter       T7 promoter: promoter for bacteriophage T7 RNA polymerase
   2470..3826    -  gene           kanMX: yeast selectable marker conferring kanamycin resistance (Wach et al., 1994)
   3960..4401    +  promoter       GAL1 promoter: S. cerevisiae GAL1; inducible promoter, regulated by Gal4
   4436..5089    +  CDS            GST26_SCHJA: Experimental evidence at protein level: Swiss-Prot protein existence level 1. GST isoenzymes appear to play a central role in the parasite detoxification system. Other functions are also suspected including a role in increasing the solubility of haematin in the parasite gut. From Schistosoma japonicum (Blood fluke).
   5131..5318    +  terminator     ADH1 terminator: S. cerevisiae ADH1; transcription terminator for the S. cerevisiae alcohol dehydrogenase 1 (ADH1) gene
