[The description below was written by a language model from this plasmid's Addgene catalogue record and pLannotate feature annotations shown in this document.]
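Description:
pFA6a-kanMX6-PGAL1-GST is a 5,393 bp yeast genomic-targeting plasmid built on the pFA6a backbone. It belongs to a set of modules designed for PCR-based gene deletion and modification in Saccharomyces cerevisiae. It is not maintained in yeast and carries no annotated yeast origin or centromere. It is propagated in E. coli through a high-copy ColE1/pUC-type origin with ampicillin selection (β-lactamase under its own promoter). Its role is to act as a PCR template. The module sits between T7 and SP6 promoter sequences, which the record lists as sequencing primer sites. Short annotated fragments of bom, rop and lacI appear to be backbone remnants rather than functional elements.

The roughly 2.8 kb insert, cloned between BglII and PacI sites, has two parts. The first is the kanMX marker, a kanamycin-resistance gene flanked by the Ashbya gossypii translation elongation factor 1a promoter and terminator. It lies in the opposite orientation to the rest of the module. The catalogue lists the yeast selectable marker as "Gentamicin", which most likely refers to the G418 (geneticin) selection normally used with kanMX. The second part is the galactose-inducible, Gal4-regulated GAL1 promoter, followed by the Schistosoma japonicum glutathione S-transferase coding sequence. An ADH1 terminator is annotated downstream of GST.

In modules of this type, the cassette is amplified with primers carrying homology to a chosen locus and integrated by homologous recombination just upstream of a target open reading frame. This replaces the native promoter with PGAL1 and fuses GST to the N-terminus of the encoded protein. The result is regulated overexpression or shut-off from the chromosomal locus, and the GST tag allows detection or affinity purification of the protein.
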