Addgene plasmid #41611: pFA6a-kanMX6-PGAL1-GST
Depositing lab: John Pringle. Depositing organization: University of North Carolina at Chapel Hill. Publication: Additional modules for versatile and economical PCR-based gene deletion and modification in Saccharomyces cerevisiae. Longtine MS, McKenzie A 3rd, Demarini DJ, Shah NG, Wach A, Brachat A, Philippsen P, Pringle JR. Yeast. 1998 Jul;14(10):953-61. 10.1002/(SICI)1097-0061(199807)14:10<953::AID-YEA293>3.0.CO;2-U PubMed 9717241.
Backbone
  Vector backbone: pFA6a
  Vector type: Yeast genomic targeting
  Selectable markers: Gentamicin
Growth in bacteria
  Bacterial resistance: Ampicillin, 100 μg/mL
  Growth temperature: 37°C
  Growth strain: DH5alpha
  Copy number: Unknown
Gene/Insert
  Gene/Insert name: GAL1 promoter (alt name: GAL1)
  Species: S. cerevisiae (budding yeast)
  Insert size (bp): 2768
  Entrez Gene: GAL1 (a.k.a. YBR020W)
  Tag / fusion protein: A. gossypii translation elongation factor 1a gene terminator (N terminal on insert); KanR reverse orientation (N terminal on insert); A. gossypii translation elongation factor 1a gene promoter (N terminal on insert); GST (C terminal on insert); yeast ADH1 terminator (C terminal on insert)
  Cloning method: Restriction Enzyme; 5′ cloning site BglII (not destroyed); 3′ cloning site PacI (not destroyed)
  Sequencing primers: 5′ T7_promoter; 3′ Sp6_primer
Terms and licenses: Academic/Nonprofit Terms; Industry Terms: Not Available to Industry
How to cite: pFA6a-kanMX6-PGAL1-GST was a gift from John Pringle (Addgene plasmid # 41611 ; http://n2t.net/addgene:41611 ; RRID:Addgene_41611)
