>Addgene plasmid #41611 | pFA6a-kanMX6-PGAL1-GST | addgene partial sequence | sequence record 56487 | GST-R 5'-AAAGAAGTCGAGTGGGTTGC-3'
ATAACCTAGTATAGGGGACATATTAATTAAAGACATTTTGAGATCCGGGTTTTTTCTCCTTGACGTTAAA
GTATAGAGGTATATTAACAATTTTTTGTTGATACTTTTATTACATTTGAATAAGAAGTAATACAAACCGA
AAATGTTGAAAGTATTAGTTAAAGTGGTTATGCAGTTTTTGCATTTATATATCTGTTAATAGATCAAAAA
TCATCGCTTCGCTGATTAATTACCCCAGAAATAAGGCTAAAAAACTAATCGCATTATCATCCTATGGTTG
TTAATTTGATTCGTTCATTTGAAGGTTTGTGGGGCCAGGTTACTGCCAATTTTTCCTCTTCATAACCATA
AAAGCTAGTATTGTAGAATCTTTATTGTTCGGAGCAGTGCGGCGCGAGGCACATCTGCGTTTCAGGAACG
CGACCGGTGAAGACGAGGACGCACGGAGGAGAGTCTTCCTTCGGAGGGCTGTCACCCGCTCGGCGGCTTC
TAATCCGTACTTCAATATAGCAATGAGCAGTTAAGCGTATTACTGAAAGTTCCAAAGAGAAGGTTTTTTT
AGGCTAAGATAATGGGGCTCTTTACAGATCTGTTTAGCTTGCCTCGTCCCCGCCGGGTCACCCGGCCAGC
GACATGGAGGCCCAGAATACCCTCCTTGACAGTCTTGACGTGCGCAGCTCAGGGGCATGATGTGACTGTC
GCCCGTACATTTAGCCCATACATCCCCATGTATAATCATTTGCATCCATACATTTTGATGGCCGCACGGC
GCGAAGCAAAAATTACGGCTCCTCGCTGCAGACCTGCGAGCAGGGAAACGCTCCCCTCACAGACGCGTTG
AATTGTCCCCACGCCGCGCCCCTGTAGAGAAATATAAAAGGTTAGGATT
