>Addgene plasmid #41611 | pFA6a-kanMX6-PGAL1-GST | addgene partial sequence | sequence record 56488 | T7 5'-TAATACGACTCACTATAGGG-3'
CGCATAGGCCACTAGTGGATCTGATATCATCGATGAATTCGAGCTCGTTTAAACTGGATGGCGGCGTTAG
TATCGAATCGACAGCAGTATAGCGACCAGCATTCACATACGATTGACGCATGATATTACTTTCTGCGCAC
TTAACTTCGCATCTGGGCAGATGATGTCGAGGCGAAAAAAAATATAAATCACGCTAACATTTGATTAAAA
TAGAACAACTACAATATAAAAAAACTATACAAATGACAAGTTCTTGAAAACAAGAATCTTTTTATTGTCA
GTACTGATTAGAAAAACTCATCGAGCATCAAATGAAACTGCAATTTATTCATATCAGGATTATCAATACC
ATATTTTTGAAAAAGCCGTTTCTGTAATGAAGGAGAAAACTCACCGAGGCAGTTCCATAGGATGGCAAGA
TCCTGGTATCGGTCTGCGATTCCGACTCGTCCAACATCAATACAACCTATTAATTTCCCCTCGTCAAAAA
TAAGGTTATCAAGTGAGAAATCACCATGAGTGACGACTGAATCCGGTGAGAATGGCAAAAGCTTATGCAT
TTCTTTCCAGACTTGTTCAACAGGCCAGCCATTACGCTCGTCATCAAAATCACTCGCATCAACCAAACCG
TTATTCATTCGTGATTGCGCCTGAGCGAGACGAAATACGCGATCGCTGTTAAAAGGACAATTACAAACAG
GAATCGAATGCAACCGGCGCAGGAACACTGCCAGCGCATCAACAATATTTTCACCTGAATCAGGATATTC
TTCTAATACCTGGAATGCTGTTTTGCCGGGGATCGCAGTGGTGAGTAACCATGCATCATCAGGAGTACGG
ATAAAATGCTTGATGGTCGGAAGAGGCATAAATTCCGTCAGCCAGTTTAGTCTGACCATCTCATCTGTAA
CATCATTGGCAACGCTACCTTTGCCATGT
