>Addgene plasmid #41611 | pFA6a-kanMX6-PGAL1-GST | addgene partial sequence | sequence record 56494 | Sp6 5'-ATTTAGGTGACACTATAG-3'
GCTGCAGGTCGACGGATCTGGCGCGCCTCAACGCGGAACCAGATCCGATTTTGGAGGATGGTCGCCACCA
CCAAACGTGGCTTGCCAGCCCTGCAAAGGCCATGCTATATACTTGCTGGATTTCAAGTACTTATCAATTT
GTGGGATAGCTTCAATACGTTTTTTAAAACAAACTAATTTTGGGAACGCATCCAGGCACATTGGGTCCAT
GTATAAAACAACATCAAGAGCGTCATACAACATGAAGTCAGGATGGGTTACATGATCACCATTTAAATAT
GTTTTATGACATAAACGATCTTCGAACATTTTCAGCATTTCAGGTAGCTTGCTAAGAAAATCAACTTTGA
GAGTTTCAAAGTCTTTACTATATGCAATTCTCGAAACACCGTATCTAATATCCAAAACCGCTCCTTCAAG
CATTGAAATCTCTGCACGCTCTTTTGGACAACCACCCAACATGTTGTGCTTGTCAGCTATATAACGTATG
ATGGCCATAGACTGTGTTAATTTAACATCACCATCAATATAATAAGGAAGATTGGGAAACTCCAAACCCA
ATTCAAACTTTTTGTTTCGCCATTTATCACCTTCATCGCGCTCATACAAATGCTCTTCATATTTTTCTTC
AAGATATTCCAAAAGAAGTCGAGTGGGTTGCACAAGGCCCTTAATTTTCCAATAACCTAGTATAGGGGAC
ATATTAATTAAAGACATTTTGAGATCCGGGTTTTTTCTCCTTGACGTTAAAGTATAGAGGTATATTAACA
ATTTTTTGTTGATACTTTTATTACATTTGAATAAGAAGTAATACAAACCGAAAATGTTGAAAGTATTAGT
TAAAGTGGTTATGCAGTTTTTGCATTTATATATCTGTTAATAGATCAAAAATCATCGCTTCGCTGATTAA
TTACCCCAGAAATAAGGCTAAAAAACTAATCGCATTA
